Addgene plasmid #160642: pDGB3_Omega2_Pnos:GR:LacIBD:Gal4AD:Tnos-OplacI:mini35S:RDF:Tnos (GB1678)
Purpose: Module for the dexamethasone -inducible expression of PhiC31 phage recombination directionality factor (RDF) gene.
Depositing lab: Diego Orzaez. Depositing organization: Agencia Estatal Consejo Superior de Investigaciones Científicas, M.P. Publication: A memory switch for plant synthetic biology based on the phage varphiC31 integration system. Bernabe-Orts JM, Quijano-Rubio A, Vazquez-Vilar M, Mancheno-Bonillo J, Moles-Casas V, Selma S, Gianoglio S, Granell A, Orzaez D. Nucleic Acids Res. 2020 Apr 6;48(6):3379-3394. doi: 10.1093/nar/gkaa104. PubMed 32083668.
Backbone
  Vector backbone: pDGB3_omega1
  Backbone manufacturer: self-made; derived from pCambia1302 generated at the Cambia Institute
  Vector type: Plant Expression, Synthetic Biology
Growth in bacteria
  Bacterial resistance: Spectinomycin, 50 μg/mL
  Growth temperature: 37°C
  Growth strain: DH5alpha
  Copy number: High Copy
Gene/Insert
  Gene/Insert name: GRLacIBDGal4AD / RDF
  Species: Synthetic
  Insert size (bp): 4621
  Mutation: BsaI and BsmBI sites removed
  Promoter: Pnos
  Cloning method: Restriction Enzyme; 5′ cloning site BsmBI (destroyed during cloning); 3′ cloning site BsmBI (destroyed during cloning)
  Sequencing primers: 5′ caacctctcgggcttctgga
Terms and licenses: Academic/Nonprofit Terms; Industry Terms: Not Available to Industry
Depositor comments: Compatible with GoldenBraid; insert can be released with BsaI
How to cite: pDGB3_Omega2_Pnos:GR:LacIBD:Gal4AD:Tnos-OplacI:mini35S:RDF:Tnos (GB1678) was a gift from Diego Orzaez (Addgene plasmid # 160642 ; http://n2t.net/addgene:160642 ; RRID:Addgene_160642)
