[The description below was written by a language model from this plasmid's Addgene catalogue record and pLannotate feature annotations shown in this document.]
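Description:
pDGB3_Omega2_Pnos:GR:LacIBD:Gal4AD:Tnos-OplacI:mini35S:RDF:Tnos (GB1678) is an 11.3 kb GoldenBraid binary vector for plant expression, built on a self-made pCambia1302 derivative. The name indicates an Omega2 destination vector, although the backbone field lists pDGB3_omega1. It carries a ColE1/pUC-type origin with a bom site for high-copy propagation in E. coli. The pVS1 oriV, RepA and StaA functions support replication and stability in Agrobacterium. Bacterial selection is by spectinomycin through aadA. The payload lies between nopaline-type left and right T-DNA border repeats, so it can be delivered to plant cells by Agrobacterium. No plant selectable marker is annotated within the T-DNA.

The 4.6 kb insert combines two transcription units. In the first, the nopaline synthase promoter and terminator drive a chimeric transcription factor. It is made of a rat glucocorticoid receptor fragment, a LacI fragment that serves as the DNA-binding domain, and the yeast GAL4 activation domain. In the second, six symmetric lac operators sit upstream of a minimal CaMV 35S promoter and a TMV Ω leader fragment. Together these control the PhiC31 phage recombination directionality factor (RDF) coding sequence, which ends in a second NOS terminator. The glucocorticoid receptor portion makes the activator's function dependent on dexamethasone. Once the hormone is added, the fusion can bind the operator array and switch on RDF.

Internal BsaI and BsmBI sites were removed. The module can be released with BsaI for further GoldenBraid assembly. It was made as part of a PhiC31 integrase-based memory switch for plants, and RDF is the factor that directs that integrase towards the reverse (excision) reaction. The depositor and sequencing-derived records agree apart from a one-base offset over part of the map.
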