Features (pLannotate 1.2.2; 30 found; start..end, strand, type, name):
     83..262     +  promoter       NOS promoter: nopaline synthase promoter
    301..1131    +  CDS            Nr3c1 (fragment): GCR_RAT - Also known as Grl. Experimental evidence at protein level: Swiss-Prot protein existence level 1. [Isoform A]: Has transcriptional activation and repression activity. Mediates glucocorticoid-induced apoptosis. Promotes accurate chromosome segregation during mitosis. May act as a tumor suppressor. May play a negative role in adipogenesis through the regulation of lipolytic and antilipogenic gene expression. From Rattus norvegicus (Rat).
   1138..2128    +  CDS            lacI (fragment): lac repressor; lacI; The lac repressor binds to the lac operator to inhibit transcription in E. coli. This inhibition can be relieved by adding lactose or isopropyl-β-D-thiogalactopyranoside (IPTG).
   2133..2383    +  CDS            GAL4 activation domain (fragment): activation domain of the GAL4 transcriptional activator; Saccharomyces cerevisiae GAL4 (truncated)
   2409..2661    +  terminator     NOS terminator: nopaline synthase terminator and poly(A) signal
   2782..2869    +  promoter       AmpR promoter (fragment): bla
   2921..2940    +  protein_bind   lac operator (symmetric): The lac repressor binds to the lac operator to inhibit transcription in E. coli. This inhibition can be relieved by adding lactose or isopropyl-β-D-thiogalactopyranoside (IPTG). The symmetric lac operator was optimized for tight binding of lac repressor. lac repressor encoded by lacI
   2973..2992    +  protein_bind   lac operator (symmetric): The lac repressor binds to the lac operator to inhibit transcription in E. coli. This inhibition can be relieved by adding lactose or isopropyl-β-D-thiogalactopyranoside (IPTG). The symmetric lac operator was optimized for tight binding of lac repressor. lac repressor encoded by lacI
   3025..3044    +  protein_bind   lac operator (symmetric): The lac repressor binds to the lac operator to inhibit transcription in E. coli. This inhibition can be relieved by adding lactose or isopropyl-β-D-thiogalactopyranoside (IPTG). The symmetric lac operator was optimized for tight binding of lac repressor. lac repressor encoded by lacI
   3077..3096    +  protein_bind   lac operator (symmetric): The lac repressor binds to the lac operator to inhibit transcription in E. coli. This inhibition can be relieved by adding lactose or isopropyl-β-D-thiogalactopyranoside (IPTG). The symmetric lac operator was optimized for tight binding of lac repressor. lac repressor encoded by lacI
   3129..3148    +  protein_bind   lac operator (symmetric): The lac repressor binds to the lac operator to inhibit transcription in E. coli. This inhibition can be relieved by adding lactose or isopropyl-β-D-thiogalactopyranoside (IPTG). The symmetric lac operator was optimized for tight binding of lac repressor. lac repressor encoded by lacI
   3181..3200    +  protein_bind   lac operator (symmetric): The lac repressor binds to the lac operator to inhibit transcription in E. coli. This inhibition can be relieved by adding lactose or isopropyl-β-D-thiogalactopyranoside (IPTG). The symmetric lac operator was optimized for tight binding of lac repressor. lac repressor encoded by lacI
   3225..3246    +  misc_feature   MCS (fragment): pBluescript multiple cloning site
   3274..3320    +  promoter       minimal CaMV 35S promoter: minimal 35S promoter from cauliflower mosaic virus
   3353..3378    +  misc_feature   TMV Ω (fragment): translational enhancer from the tobacco mosaic virus 5'-leader sequence (Gallie et al., 1988)
   3395..4126    +  CDS            3: RDF_BPPHC - Also known as rdf From Streptomyces phage phiC31 (Bacteriophage phi-C31).
   4153..4405    +  terminator     NOS terminator: nopaline synthase terminator and poly(A) signal
   4526..4613    +  promoter       AmpR promoter (fragment): bla
   4643..4667    +  misc_feature   RB T-DNA repeat: right border repeat from nopaline C58 T-DNA
   5007..5408    +  CDS            Y4CG_SINFN (fragment): Protein inferred from homology: Swiss-Prot protein existence level 3. From Sinorhizobium fredii (strain NBRC 101917 / NGR234).
   5968..6597    +  CDS            pVS1 StaA: stability protein from the Pseudomonas plasmid pVS1 (Heeb et al., 2000)
   7030..8098    +  CDS            pVS1 RepA (fragment): replication protein from the Pseudomonas plasmid pVS1 (Heeb et al., 2000)
   8164..8358    +  rep_origin     pVS1 oriV: origin of replication for the Pseudomonas plasmid pVS1 (Heeb et al., 2000)
   8561..8600    +  CDS            rop (fragment): Rop protein, which maintains plasmids at low copy number; rop
   8702..8842    +  misc_feature   bom: basis of mobility region from pBR322
   9028..9616    -  rep_origin     ori: high-copy-number ColE1/pMB1/pBR322/pUC origin of replication
   9707..10495   -  CDS            aadA: S3AD_ECOLX - Experimental evidence at protein level: Swiss-Prot protein existence level 1. Mediates bacterial resistance to the antibiotics streptomycin and spectinomycin. From Escherichia coli.
  10502..10558   -  CDS            GmR (fragment): gentamycin acetyltransferase; aacC1; confers resistance to gentamycin
  10734..10757   -  promoter       Pc promoter (fragment): intI1 (promoter lies within the coding sequence); class 1 integron promoter
  11281..11305   +  misc_feature   LB T-DNA repeat: left border repeat from nopaline C58 T-DNA
>Addgene plasmid #160642 | pDGB3_Omega2_Pnos:GR:LacIBD:Gal4AD:Tnos-OplacI:mini35S:RDF:Tnos (GB1678) | depositor full sequence | sequence record 311003 | Full Sequence
GGAGATACATGAGAATTAAGGGAGTCACGGTATGACCCCCGCCGATGACGCGGGACAAGCCGTTTTACGT
TTGGAACTGACAGAACCGCAACGTTGAAGGAGCCACTGAGCCGCGGGTTTCTGGAGTTTAATGAGCTAAG
CACATACGTCAGAAACCATTATTGCGCGTTCAAAAGTCGCCTAAGGTCACTATCAGCTAGCAAATATTTC
TTGTCAAAAATGCTCCACTGACGTTCCATAAATTCCCCTCGGTATCCAATTAGAGTCTCATATTCACTCT
CAACTCGATCGAGGCCCATGATTCAGCAAGCCACTGCAGGAGTCTCACAAGACACTTCGGAAAATCCTAA
CAAAACAATAGTTCCTGCAGCATTACCACAGCTCACCCCTACCTTGGTGTCACTGCTGGAGGTGATTGAA
CCCGAGGTGTTGTATGCAGGATATGATAGCTCTGTTCCAGATTCAGCATGGAGAATTATGACCACACTCA
ACATGTTAGGTGGGCGTCAAGTGATTGCAGCAGTGAAATGGGCAAAGGCGATACCAGGCTTCAGAAACTT
ACACCTGGATGACCAAATGACCCTGCTACAGTACTCATGGATGTTTCTCATGGCATTTGCCCTGGGTTGG
AGATCATACAGACAATCAAGTGGAAACCTGCTCTGCTTTGCTCCTGATCTGATTATTAATGAGCAGAGAA
TGTCTCTACCCTGCATGTATGACCAATGTAAACACATGCTGTTTGTCTCCTCTGAATTACAAAGATTGCA
GGTATCCTATGAAGAGTATCTCTGTATGAAAACCTTACTGCTTCTCTCCTCAGTTCCTAAGGAAGGTCTG
AAGAGCCAAGAGTTATTTGATGAGATTCGAATGACTTATATCAAAGAGCTAGGAAAAGCCATCGTCAAAA
GGGAAGGGAACTCCAGTCAGAACTGGCAACGGTTTTACCAACTGACAAAGCTTCTGGACTCCATGCATGA
GGTGGTTGAGAATCTCCTTACCTACTGCTTCCAGACATTTTTGGATAAGACCATGAGTATTGAATTCCCA
GAGATGTTAGCTGAAATCATCACTAATCAGATACCAAAATATTCAAATGGAAATATCAAAAAGCTTCTGT
TTCATCAAAAATCAATGGTGAAACCAGTAACGTTATACGATGTCGCAGAGTATGCCGGTGTCTCTTATCA
GACCGTTTCCCGCGTGGTGAACCAGGCCAGCCACGTTTCTGCGAAAACGCGGGAAAAAGTGGAAGCGGCA
ATGGCGGAGCTGAATTACATTCCCAACCGCGTGGCACAACAACTGGCGGGCAAACAGTCGTTGCTGATTG
GCGTTGCCACCTCCAGTCTGGCCCTGCACGCGCCGTCGCAAATTGTCGCGGCGATTAAATCTCGCGCCGA
TCAACTGGGTGCCAGCGTGGTGGTGTCGATGGTAGAACGAAGCGGCGTCGAAGCCTGTAAAGCGGCGGTG
CACAATCTTCTCGCGCAACGCGTCAGTGGGCTGATCATTAACTATCCGCTGGATGACCAGGATGCCATTG
CTGTGGAAGCTGCCTGCACTAATGTTCCGGCGTTATTTCTTGATGTCTCTGACCAGACACCCATCAACAG
TATTATTTTCTCCCATGAAGACGGTACGCGACTGGGCGTGGAGCATCTGGTCGCATTGGGTCACCAGCAA
ATCGCGCTGTTAGCGGGCCCATTAAGTTCTGTCTCGGCGCGTCTGCGTCTGGCTGGCTGGCATAAATATC
TCACTCGCAATCAAATTCAGCCGATAGCGGAACGGGAAGGCGACTGGAGTGCCATGTCCGGTTTTCAACA
AACCATGCAAATGCTGAATGAGGGCATCGTTCCCACTGCTATGCTGGTTGCCAACGATCAGATGGCGCTG
GGCGCAATGCGCGCCATTACCGAGTCCGGGCTGCGCGTTGGTGCGGATATCTCGGTAGTGGGATACGACG
ATACCGAAGACAGCTCATGTTATATCCCGCCGTTAACCACCATCAAACAGGATTTTCGCCTGCTGGGGCA
AACCAGCGTGGACCGCTTGCTGCAACTCTCTCAGGGCCAGGCGGTGAAGGGCAATCAGCTGTTGCCCGTA
TCACTGGTGAAAAGAAAAACCACCCTGGAGCCAACAAATTCTCAAGCGCTTTCACAACCAATTGCCTCCT
CTAACGTTCATGATAACTTCATGAATAATGAAATCACGGCTAGTAAAATTGATGATGGTAATAATTCAAA
ACCACTGTCACCTGGTTGGACGGACCAAACTGCGTATAACGCGTTTGGAATCACTACAGGGATGTTTAAT
ACCACTACAATGGATGATGTATATAACTATCTATTCGATGATGAAGATACCCCACCAAACCCAAAAAAAG
AGTGAGCTTGGAATGGATCTTCGATCCCGATCGTTCAAACATTTGGCAATAAAGTTTCTTAAGATTGAAT
CCTGTTGCCGGTCTTGCGACGATTATCATATAATTTCTGTTGAATTACGTTAAGCATGTAATAATTAACA
TGTAATGCATGACGTTATTTATGAGATGGGTTTTTATGATTAGAGTCCCGCAATTATACATTTAATACGC
GATAGAAAACAAAATATAGCGCGCAAACTAGGATAAATTATCGCGCDCGGTGTCATCTATGTTACTAGAT
CGGGAATTGCCAAGCTAATTCTTGAAGACGAAAGGGCCTCGTGATACGCCTATTTTTATAGGTTAATGTC
ATGATAATAATGGTTTCTTAGACGTCAGGTGGCACTTTTCGGGGAAATGTGCGCGGAACCCCTATTTGTT
TATTTTTCTAAATACATTCAAATATGTATCCGCTCATGAGACAATAACCCTGATAAATGCTTCAATAATG
GGACCGACTCGCGCTGTCAGGAGTTGCGAAGATCGATCCACTAGTCTTTCAATTGTGAGCGCTCACAATT
CTTTCTCTTCCCTTTCTTCTTTCTAGTCTTTCAATTGTGAGCGCTCACAATTCTTTCTCTTCCCTTTCTT
CTTTCTAGTCTTTCAATTGTGAGCGCTCACAATTCTTTCTCTTCCCTTTCTTCTTTCTAGTCTTTCAATT
GTGAGCGCTCACAATTCTTTCTCTTCCCTTTCTTCTTTCTAGTCTTTCAATTGTGAGCGCTCACAATTCT
TTCTCTTCCCTTTCTTCTTTCTTGTCTTTCAATTGTGAGCGCTCACAATTCTTTCTCTTCCCTTTCTTCT
TTCTAGCTCCACCGCGGTGGCGGCCGGCCGCTCTAGTGGATCGATTCCCCTTCGCAAGACCCTTCCTCTA
TATAAGGAAGTTCATTTCATTTGGAGAGGACTCCGGTATTTTTACAACAATTACCACAACAAAACAAACA
ACAAACAACATTACAATTTACTATTCTAGTCGAAATGGCTAAGAGATCTATTTGGGCTGGTGATGAAGAT
AATAAGCCTAAGAAGAGAGAAACTTATGCTGATGATACTGTTGGTAGATTTCATTCTGGTTATTCTGAAA
CTAATGAAAGAGGTAAGGTTGTTCCTGTTGCTCTTGATAAGTGGAGAATTTCTACTGGTGAACAATCTGT
TGCTGATGCTGTTGCTCAACTTTTTGGTGGTACTCCTGTTGAAAATGAAGAATCTACTTCTGAAAATTTT
ATTGATGTTTTTACTGATAGACCTAAGGTTCCTGTTATTATTGAAGCTGATGGTATTCATTGGGATATGA
AGCTTTGGCTTAATGGTAAGCTTAAGCATCATTGTGATGGTTTTGATTTTGTTTCTCATGCTGATGAAGA
AATGATTGGTCAACCTTGTGGTTGTCCTAAGCTTTTTGATGAAAGAAAGGCTGCTGCTAAGGAATATGAT
GCTCCTAATCCTGCTATTACTGTTACTTTTACTCTTGCTGATGATCCTGAACTTGGTAGATTTAAGTTTC
AAACTGGTTCTTGGACTCTTTTTAAGGTTCTTCATGAAGCTGAAGATGATGTTGAAAGAGTTGGTAAGGG
TGGTGCTGTTCTTGCTAATCTTGAACTTGAACTTGTTGAATATACTCCTAAGAGAGGTCCTATGAGAAAT
AAGCTTGTTTCTTATTATAAGCCTACTATTACTGTTCTTAAGTCTTATAATGATGCTATTGCTGATTAGG
CTTGGAATGGATCTTCGATCCCGATCGTTCAAACATTTGGCAATAAAGTTTCTTAAGATTGAATCCTGTT
GCCGGTCTTGCGACGATTATCATATAATTTCTGTTGAATTACGTTAAGCATGTAATAATTAACATGTAAT
GCATGACGTTATTTATGAGATGGGTTTTTATGATTAGAGTCCCGCAATTATACATTTAATACGCGATAGA
AAACAAAATATAGCGCGCAAACTAGGATAAATTATCGCGCDCGGTGTCATCTATGTTACTAGATCGGGAA
TTGCCAAGCTAATTCTTGAAGACGAAAGGGCCTCGTGATACGCCTATTTTTATAGGTTAATGTCATGATA
ATAATGGTTTCTTAGACGTCAGGTGGCACTTTTCGGGGAAATGTGCGCGGAACCCCTATTTGTTTATTTT
TCTAAATACATTCAAATATGTATCCGCTCATGAGACAATAACCCTGATAAATGCTTCAATAATGGGACCG
ACTCGCGCTTGAGACCGATATCTGACAGGATATATTGGCGGGTAAACCTAAGAGAAAAGAGCGTTTATTA
GAATAATCGGATATTTAAAAGGGCGTGAAAAGGTTTATCCGTTCGTCCATTTGTATGTGCATGCCAACCA
CAGGGTTCCCCTCGGGATCAAAGTACTTTGATCCAACCCCTCCGCTGCTATAGTGCAGTCGGCTTCTGAC
GTTCAGTGCAGCCGTCATCTGAAAACGACATGTCGCACAAGTCCTAAGTTACGCGACAGGCTGCCGCCCT
GCCCTTTTCCTGGCGTTTTCTTGTCGCGTGTTTTAGTCGCATAAAGTAGAATACTTGCGACTAGAACCGG
AGACATTACGCCATGAACAAGAGCGCCGCCGCTGGCCTGCTGGGCTATGCCCGCGTCAGCACCGACGACC
AGGACTTGACCAACCAACGGGCCGAACTGCACGCGGCCGGCTGCACCAAGCTGTTTTCCGAGAAGATCAC
CGGCACCAGGCGCGACCGCCCGGAGCTGGCCAGGATGCTTGACCACCTACGCCCTGGCGACGTTGTGACA
GTGACCAGGCTAGACCGCCTGGCCCGCAGCACCCGCGACCTACTGGACATTGCCGAGCGCATCCAGGAGG
CCGGCGCGGGCCTGCGTAGCCTGGCAGAGCCGTGGGCCGACACCACCACGCCGGCCGGCCGCATGGTGTT
GACCGTGTTCGCCGGCATTGCCGAGTTCGAGCGTTCCCTAATCATCGACCGCACCCGGAGCGGGCGCGAG
GCCGCCAAGGCCCGAGGCGTGAAGTTTGGCCCCCGCCCTACCCTCACCCCGGCACAGATCGCGCACGCCC
GCGAGCTGATCGACCAGGAAGGCCGCACCGTGAAAGAGGCGGCTGCACTGCTTGGCGTGCATCGCTCGAC
CCTGTACCGCGCACTTGAGCGCAGCGAGGAAGTGACGCCCACCGAGGCCAGGCGGCGCGGTGCCTTCCGT
GAGGACGCATTGACCGAGGCCGACGCCCTGGCGGCCGCCGAGAATGAACGCCAAGAGGAACAAGCATGAA
ACCGCACCAGGACGGCCAGGACGAACCGTTTTTCATTACCGAAGAGATCGAGGCGGAGATGATCGCGGCC
GGGTACGTGTTCGAGCCGCCCGCGCACCTCTCAACCGTGCGGCTGCATGAAATCCTGGCCGGTTTGTCTG
ATGCCAAGCTGGCGGCCTGGCCGGCCAGCTTGGCCGCTGAAGAAACCGAGCGCCGCCGTCTAAAAAGGTG
ATGTGTATTTGAGTAAAACAGCTTGCGTCATGCGGTCGCTGCGTATATGATCCGATGAGTAAATAAACAA
ATACGCAAGGGGAACGCATGAAGGTTATCGCTGTACTTAACCAGAAAGGCGGGTCAGGCAAGACGACCAT
CGGAACCCATCTAGCCCGCGCCCTGCAACTCGCCGGGGCCGATGTTCTGTTAGTCGATTCCGATCCCCAG
GGCAGTGCCCGCGATTGGGCGGCCGTGCGGGAAGATCAACCGCTAACCGTTGTCGGCATCGACCGCCCGA
CGATTGACCGCGACGTGAAGGCCATCGGCCGGCGCGACTTCGTAGTGATCGACGGAGCGCCCCAGGCGGC
GGACTTGGCTGTGTCCGCGATCAAGGCAGCCGACTTCGTGCTGATTCCGGTGCAGCCAAGCCCTTACGAC
ATATGGGCCACCGCCGACCTGGTGGAGCTGGTTAAGCAGCGCATTGAGGTCACGGATGGAAGGCTACAAG
CGGCCTTTGTCGTGTCGCGGGCGATCAAAGGCACGCGCATCGGCGGTGAGGTTGCCGAGGCGCTGGCCGG
GTACGAGCTGCCCATTCTTGAGTCCCGTATCACGCAGCGCGTGAGCTACCCAGGCACTGCCGCCGCCGGC
ACAACCGTTCTTGAATCAGAACCCGAGGGCGACGCTGCCCGCGAGGTCCAGGCGCTGGCCGCTGAAATTA
AATCAAAACTCATTTGAGTTAATGAGGTAAAGAGAAAATGAGCAAAAGCACAAACACGCTAAGTGCCGGC
CGTCCGAGCGCACGCAGCAGCAAGGCTGCAACGTTGGCCAGCCTGGCAGACACGCCAGCCATGAAGCGGG
TCAACTTTCAGTTGCCGGCGGAGGATCACACCAAGCTGAAGATGTACGCGGTACGCCAAGGCAAGACCAT
TACCGAGCTGCTATCTGAATAGATCGCGCAGCTACCAGAGTAAATGAGCAAATGAATAAATGAGTAGATG
AATTTTAGCGGCTAAAGGAGGCGGCATGGAAAATCAAGAACAACCAGGCACCGACGCCGTGGAATGCCCC
ATGTGTGGAGGAACGGGCGGTTGGCCAGGCGTAAGCGGCTGGGTTGTCTGCCGGCCCTGCAATGGCACTG
GAACCCCCAAGCCCGAGGAATCGGCGTGACGGTCGCAAACCATCCGGCCCGGTACAAATCGGCGCGGCGC
TGGGTGATGACCTGGTGGAGAAGTTGAAGGCCGCGCAGGCCGCCCAGCGGCAACGCATCGAGGCAGAAGC
ACGCCCCGGTGAATCGTGGCAAGCGGCCGCTGATCGAATCCGCAAAGAATCCCGGCAACCGCCGGCAGCC
GGTGCGCCGTCGATTAGGAAGCCGCCCAAGGGCGACGAGCAACCAGATTTTTTCGTTCCGATGCTCTATG
ACGTGGGCACCCGCGATAGTCGCAGCATCATGGACGTGGCCGTTTTCCGTCTGTCGAAGCGTGACCGACG
AGCTGGCGAGGTGATCCGCTACGAGCTTCCAGACGGGCACGTAGAGGTTTCCGCAGGGCCGGCCGGCATG
GCCAGTGTGTGGGATTACGACCTGGTACTGATGGCGGTTTCCCATCTAACCGAATCCATGAACCGATACC
GGGAAGGGAAGGGAGACAAGCCCGGCCGCGTGTTCCGTCCACACGTTGCGGACGTACTCAAGTTCTGCCG
GCGAGCCGATGGCGGAAAGCAGAAAGACGACCTGGTAGAAACCTGCATTCGGTTAAACACCACGCACGTT
GCCATGCAGCGTACGAAGAAGGCCAAGAACGGCCGCCTGGTGACGGTATCCGAGGGTGAAGCCTTGATTA
GCCGCTACAAGATCGTAAAGAGCGAAACCGGGCGGCCGGAGTACATCGAGATCGAGCTAGCTGATTGGAT
GTACCGCGAGATCACAGAAGGCAAGAACCCGGACGTGCTGACGGTTCACCCCGATTACTTTTTGATCGAT
CCCGGCATCGGCCGTTTTCTCTACCGCCTGGCACGCCGCGCCGCAGGCAAGGCAGAAGCCAGATGGTTGT
TCAAGACGATCTACGAACGCAGTGGCAGCGCCGGAGAGTTCAAGAAGTTCTGTTTCACCGTGCGCAAGCT
GATCGGGTCAAATGACCTGCCGGAGTACGATTTGAAGGAGGAGGCGGGGCAGGCTGGCCCGATCCTAGTC
ATGCGCTACCGCAACCTGATCGAGGGCGAAGCATCCGCCGGTTCCTAATGTACGGAGCAGATGCTAGGGC
AAATTGCCCTAGCAGGGGAAAAAGGTCGAAAAGGACTCTTTCCTGTGGATAGCACGTACATTGGGAACCC
AAAGCCGTACATTGGGAACCGGAACCCGTACATTGGGAACCCAAAGCCGTACATTGGGAACCGGTCACAC
ATGTAAGTGACTGATATAAAAGAGAAAAAAGGCGATTTTTCCGCCTAAAACTCTTTAAAACTTATTAAAA
CTCTTAAAACCCGCCTGGCCTGTGCATAACTGTCTGGCCAGCGCACAGCCGAAGAGCTGCAAAAAGCGCC
TACCCTTCGGTCGCTGCGCTCCCTACGCCCCGCCGCTTCGCGTCGGCCTATCGCGGCCGCTGGCCGCTCA
AAAATGGCTGGCCTACGGCCAGGCAATCTACCAGGGCGCGGACAAGCCGCGCCGTCGCCACTCGACCGCC
GGCGCCCACATCAAGGCACCCTGCCTCGCGCGTTTCGGTGATGACGGTGAAAACCTCTGACACATGCAGC
TCCCGGTGACGGTCACAGCTTGTCTGTAAGCGGATGCCGGGAGCAGACAAGCCCGTCAGGGCGCGTCAGC
GGGTGTTGGCGGGTGTCGGGGCGCAGCCATGACCCAGTCACGTAGCGATAGCGGAGTGTATACTGGCTTA
ACTATGCGGCATCAGAGCAGATTGTACTGAGAGTGCACCATATGCGGTGTGAAATACCGCACAGATGCGT
AAGGAGAAAATACCGCATCAGGCGCTCTTCCGCTTCCTCGCTCACTGACTCGCTGCGCTCGGTCGTTCGG
CTGCGGCGAGCGGTATCAGCTCACTCAAAGGCGGTAATACGGTTATCCACAGAATCAGGGGATAACGCAG
GAAAGAACATGTGAGCAAAAGGCCAGCAAAAGGCCAGGAACCGTAAAAAGGCCGCGTTGCTGGCGTTTTT
CCATAGGCTCCGCCCCCCTGACGAGCATCACAAAAATCGACGCTCAAGTCAGAGGTGGCGAAACCCGACA
GGACTATAAAGATACCAGGCGTTTCCCCCTGGAAGCTCCCTCGTGCGCTCTCCTGTTCCGACCCTGCCGC
TTACCGGATACCTGTCCGCCTTTCTCCCTTCGGGAAGCGTGGCGCTTTCTCATAGCTCACGCTGTAGGTA
TCTCAGTTCGGTGTAGGTCGTTCGCTCCAAGCTGGGCTGTGTGCACGAACCCCCCGTTCAGCCCGACCGC
TGCGCCTTATCCGGTAACTATCGTCTTGAGTCCAACCCGGTAAGACACGACTTATCGCCACTGGCAGCAG
CCACTGGTAACAGGATTAGCAGAGCGAGGTATGTAGGCGGTGCTACAGAGTTCTTGAAGTGGTGGCCTAA
CTACGGCTACACTAGAAGGACAGTATTTGGTATCTGCGCTCTGCTGAAGCCAGTTACCTTCGGAAAAAGA
GTTGGTAGCTCTTGATCCGGCAAACAAACCACCGCTGGTAGCGGTGGTTTTTTTGTTTGCAAGCAGCAGA
TTACGCGCAGAAAAAAAGGATCTCAAGAAGATCCTTTGATCTTTTCTACGGGGTCTGACGCTCAGTGGAA
CGAAAACTCACGTTAAGGGATTTTGGTCATGCATTCTAGGTGATTATTTGCCGACTACCTTGGTGATCTC
GCCTTTCACGTAGTGGACAAATTCTTCCAACTGATCTGCGCGCGAGGCCAAGCGATCTTCTTCTTGTCCA
AGATAAGCCTGTCTAGCTTCAAGTATGACGGGCTGATACTGGGCCGGCAGGCGCTCCATTGCCCAGTCGG
CAGCGACATCCTTCGGCGCGATTTTGCCGGTTACTGCGCTGTACCAAATGCGGGACAACGTAAGCACTAC
ATTTCGCTCATCACCAGCCCAGTCGGGCGGCGAGTTCCATAGCGTTAAGGTTTCATTTAGCGCCTCAAAT
AGATCCTGTTCAGGAACCGGATCAAAGAGTTCCTCCGCCGCTGGACCTACCAAGGCAACGCTATGTTCTC
TTGCTTTTGTCAGCAAGATAGCCAGATCAATGTCGATCGTGGCTGGCTCGAAGATACCTGCAAGAATGTC
ATTGCGCTGCCATTCTCCAAATTGCAGTTCGCGCTTAGCTGGATAACGCCACGGAATGATGTCGTCGTGC
ACAACAATGGTGACTTCTACAGCGCGGAGAATCTCGCTCTCTCCAGGGGAAGCCGAAGTTTCCAAAAGGT
CGTTGATCAAAGCTCGCCGCGTTGTTTCATCAAGCCTTACGGTCACCGTAACCAGCAAATCAATATCACT
GTGTGGCTTCAGGCCGCCATCCACTGCGGAGCCGTACAAATGTACGGCCAGCAACGTCGGTTCGAGATGG
CGCTCGATGACGCCAACTACCTCTGATAGTTGAGTCGATACTTCGGCGATCACCGCTTCCCTCATAATGT
TTAACTTTGTTTTAGGGCGACTGCCCTGCTGCGTAACATCGTTGCTGCTCCATAACATCAAACATCGACC
CACGGCGTAACGCGCTTGCTGCTTGGATGCCCGAGGCATAGACTGTACCCCAAAAAAACAGTCATAACAA
GCCATGAAAACCGCCACTGCGCCGTTACCACCGCTGCGTTCGGTCAAGGTTCTGGACCAGTTGCGTGAGC
GCATACGCTACTTGCATTACAGCTTACGAACCGAACAGGCTTATGTCCACTGGGTTCGTGCCTTCATCCG
TTTCCACGGTGTGCGTCACCCGGCAACCTTGGGTAGCAGCGAAGTCGAGGCATTTCTGTCCTGGCTGGAA
CAGAACTTATTATTTCCTTCCTCTTTTCTACAGTATTTAAAGATACCCCAAGAAGCTAATTATAACAAGA
CGAACTCCAATTCACTGTTCCTTGCATTCTAAAACCTTAAATACCAGAAAACAGCTTTTTCAAAGTTGTT
TTCAAAGTTGGCGTATAACATAGTATCGACGGAGCCGATTTTGAAACCGCGGTGATCACAGGCAGCAACG
CTCTGTCATCGTTACAATCAACATGCTACCCTCCGCGAGATCATCCGTGTTTCAAACCCGGCAGCTTAGT
TGCCGTTCTTCCGAATAGCATCGGTAACATGAGCAAAGTCTGCCGCCTTACAACGGCTCTCCCGCTGACG
CCGTCCCGGACTGATGGGCTGCCTGTATCGAGTGGTGATTTTGTGCCGAGCTGCCGGTCGGGGAGCTGTT
GGCTGGCTGGTGGCAGGATATATTGTGGTGTAAACATAACGATATCGGTCTCAGTCA
