Features (pLannotate 1.2.2; 30 found; start..end, strand, type, name):
     83..262     +  promoter       NOS promoter: nopaline synthase promoter
    301..1131    +  CDS            Nr3c1 (fragment): GCR_RAT - Also known as Grl. Experimental evidence at protein level: Swiss-Prot protein existence level 1. [Isoform A]: Has transcriptional activation and repression activity. Mediates glucocorticoid-induced apoptosis. Promotes accurate chromosome segregation during mitosis. May act as a tumor suppressor. May play a negative role in adipogenesis through the regulation of lipolytic and antilipogenic gene expression. From Rattus norvegicus (Rat).
   1138..2128    +  CDS            lacI (fragment): lac repressor; lacI; The lac repressor binds to the lac operator to inhibit transcription in E. coli. This inhibition can be relieved by adding lactose or isopropyl-β-D-thiogalactopyranoside (IPTG).
   2133..2383    +  CDS            GAL4 activation domain (fragment): activation domain of the GAL4 transcriptional activator; Saccharomyces cerevisiae GAL4 (truncated)
   2409..2661    +  terminator     NOS terminator: nopaline synthase terminator and poly(A) signal
   2782..2869    +  promoter       AmpR promoter (fragment): bla
   2921..2940    +  protein_bind   lac operator (symmetric): The lac repressor binds to the lac operator to inhibit transcription in E. coli. This inhibition can be relieved by adding lactose or isopropyl-β-D-thiogalactopyranoside (IPTG). The symmetric lac operator was optimized for tight binding of lac repressor. lac repressor encoded by lacI
   2973..2992    +  protein_bind   lac operator (symmetric): The lac repressor binds to the lac operator to inhibit transcription in E. coli. This inhibition can be relieved by adding lactose or isopropyl-β-D-thiogalactopyranoside (IPTG). The symmetric lac operator was optimized for tight binding of lac repressor. lac repressor encoded by lacI
   3025..3044    +  protein_bind   lac operator (symmetric): The lac repressor binds to the lac operator to inhibit transcription in E. coli. This inhibition can be relieved by adding lactose or isopropyl-β-D-thiogalactopyranoside (IPTG). The symmetric lac operator was optimized for tight binding of lac repressor. lac repressor encoded by lacI
   3077..3096    +  protein_bind   lac operator (symmetric): The lac repressor binds to the lac operator to inhibit transcription in E. coli. This inhibition can be relieved by adding lactose or isopropyl-β-D-thiogalactopyranoside (IPTG). The symmetric lac operator was optimized for tight binding of lac repressor. lac repressor encoded by lacI
   3129..3148    +  protein_bind   lac operator (symmetric): The lac repressor binds to the lac operator to inhibit transcription in E. coli. This inhibition can be relieved by adding lactose or isopropyl-β-D-thiogalactopyranoside (IPTG). The symmetric lac operator was optimized for tight binding of lac repressor. lac repressor encoded by lacI
   3181..3200    +  protein_bind   lac operator (symmetric): The lac repressor binds to the lac operator to inhibit transcription in E. coli. This inhibition can be relieved by adding lactose or isopropyl-β-D-thiogalactopyranoside (IPTG). The symmetric lac operator was optimized for tight binding of lac repressor. lac repressor encoded by lacI
   3225..3246    +  misc_feature   MCS (fragment): pBluescript multiple cloning site
   3273..3319    +  promoter       minimal CaMV 35S promoter: minimal 35S promoter from cauliflower mosaic virus
   3352..3377    +  misc_feature   TMV Ω (fragment): translational enhancer from the tobacco mosaic virus 5'-leader sequence (Gallie et al., 1988)
   3394..4125    +  CDS            3: RDF_BPPHC - Also known as rdf From Streptomyces phage phiC31 (Bacteriophage phi-C31).
   4152..4404    +  terminator     NOS terminator: nopaline synthase terminator and poly(A) signal
   4525..4612    +  promoter       AmpR promoter (fragment): bla
   4642..4666    +  misc_feature   RB T-DNA repeat: right border repeat from nopaline C58 T-DNA
   5006..5407    +  CDS            Y4CG_SINFN (fragment): Protein inferred from homology: Swiss-Prot protein existence level 3. From Sinorhizobium fredii (strain NBRC 101917 / NGR234).
   5967..6596    +  CDS            pVS1 StaA: stability protein from the Pseudomonas plasmid pVS1 (Heeb et al., 2000)
   7025..8098    +  CDS            pVS1 RepA: replication protein from the Pseudomonas plasmid pVS1 (Heeb et al., 2000)
   8164..8358    +  rep_origin     pVS1 oriV: origin of replication for the Pseudomonas plasmid pVS1 (Heeb et al., 2000)
   8561..8600    +  CDS            rop (fragment): Rop protein, which maintains plasmids at low copy number; rop
   8702..8842    +  misc_feature   bom: basis of mobility region from pBR322
   9028..9616    -  rep_origin     ori: high-copy-number ColE1/pMB1/pBR322/pUC origin of replication
   9707..10495   -  CDS            aadA: S3AD_ECOLX - Experimental evidence at protein level: Swiss-Prot protein existence level 1. Mediates bacterial resistance to the antibiotics streptomycin and spectinomycin. From Escherichia coli.
  10502..10558   -  CDS            GmR (fragment): gentamycin acetyltransferase; aacC1; confers resistance to gentamycin
  10734..10757   -  promoter       Pc promoter (fragment): intI1 (promoter lies within the coding sequence); class 1 integron promoter
  11281..11305   +  misc_feature   LB T-DNA repeat: left border repeat from nopaline C58 T-DNA
>Addgene plasmid #160642 | pDGB3_Omega2_Pnos:GR:LacIBD:Gal4AD:Tnos-OplacI:mini35S:RDF:Tnos (GB1678) | addgene full sequence | sequence record 321667 | Addgene NGS Result
GGAGATACATGAGAATTAAGGGAGTCACGGTATGACCCCCGCCGATGACGCGGGACAAGCCGTTTTACGT
TTGGAACTGACAGAACCGCAACGTTGAAGGAGCCACTGAGCCGCGGGTTTCTGGAGTTTAATGAGCTAAG
CACATACGTCAGAAACCATTATTGCGCGTTCAAAAGTCGCCTAAGGTCACTATCAGCTAGCAAATATTTC
TTGTCAAAAATGCTCCACTGACGTTCCATAAATTCCCCTCGGTATCCAATTAGAGTCTCATATTCACTCT
CAACTCGATCGAGGCCCATGATTCAGCAAGCCACTGCAGGAGTCTCACAAGACACTTCGGAAAATCCTAA
CAAAACAATAGTTCCTGCAGCATTACCACAGCTCACCCCTACCTTGGTGTCACTGCTGGAGGTGATTGAA
CCCGAGGTGTTGTATGCAGGATATGATAGCTCTGTTCCAGATTCAGCATGGAGAATTATGACCACACTCA
ACATGTTAGGTGGGCGTCAAGTGATTGCAGCAGTGAAATGGGCAAAGGCGATACCAGGCTTCAGAAACTT
ACACCTGGATGACCAAATGACCCTGCTACAGTACTCATGGATGTTTCTCATGGCATTTGCCCTGGGTTGG
AGATCATACAGACAATCAAGTGGAAACCTGCTCTGCTTTGCTCCTGATCTGATTATTAATGAGCAGAGAA
TGTCTCTACCCTGCATGTATGACCAATGTAAACACATGCTGTTTGTCTCCTCTGAATTACAAAGATTGCA
GGTATCCTATGAAGAGTATCTCTGTATGAAAACCTTACTGCTTCTCTCCTCAGTTCCTAAGGAAGGTCTG
AAGAGCCAAGAGTTATTTGATGAGATTCGAATGACTTATATCAAAGAGCTAGGAAAAGCCATCGTCAAAA
GGGAAGGGAACTCCAGTCAGAACTGGCAACGGTTTTACCAACTGACAAAGCTTCTGGACTCCATGCATGA
GGTGGTTGAGAATCTCCTTACCTACTGCTTCCAGACATTTTTGGATAAGACCATGAGTATTGAATTCCCA
GAGATGTTAGCTGAAATCATCACTAATCAGATACCAAAATATTCAAATGGAAATATCAAAAAGCTTCTGT
TTCATCAAAAATCAATGGTGAAACCAGTAACGTTATACGATGTCGCAGAGTATGCCGGTGTCTCTTATCA
GACCGTTTCCCGCGTGGTGAACCAGGCCAGCCACGTTTCTGCGAAAACGCGGGAAAAAGTGGAAGCGGCA
ATGGCGGAGCTGAATTACATTCCCAACCGCGTGGCACAACAACTGGCGGGCAAACAGTCGTTGCTGATTG
GCGTTGCCACCTCCAGTCTGGCCCTGCACGCGCCGTCGCAAATTGTCGCGGCGATTAAATCTCGCGCCGA
TCAACTGGGTGCCAGCGTGGTGGTGTCGATGGTAGAACGAAGCGGCGTCGAAGCCTGTAAAGCGGCGGTG
CACAATCTTCTCGCGCAACGCGTCAGTGGGCTGATCATTAACTATCCGCTGGATGACCAGGATGCCATTG
CTGTGGAAGCTGCCTGCACTAATGTTCCGGCGTTATTTCTTGATGTCTCTGACCAGACACCCATCAACAG
TATTATTTTCTCCCATGAAGACGGTACGCGACTGGGCGTGGAGCATCTGGTCGCATTGGGTCACCAGCAA
ATCGCGCTGTTAGCGGGCCCATTAAGTTCTGTCTCGGCGCGTCTGCGTCTGGCTGGCTGGCATAAATATC
TCACTCGCAATCAAATTCAGCCGATAGCGGAACGGGAAGGCGACTGGAGTGCCATGTCCGGTTTTCAACA
AACCATGCAAATGCTGAATGAGGGCATCGTTCCCACTGCTATGCTGGTTGCCAACGATCAGATGGCGCTG
GGCGCAATGCGCGCCATTACCGAGTCCGGGCTGCGCGTTGGTGCGGATATCTCGGTAGTGGGATACGACG
ATACCGAAGACAGCTCATGTTATATCCCGCCGTTAACCACCATCAAACAGGATTTTCGCCTGCTGGGGCA
AACCAGCGTGGACCGCTTGCTGCAACTCTCTCAGGGCCAGGCGGTGAAGGGCAATCAGCTGTTGCCCGTA
TCACTGGTGAAAAGAAAAACCACCCTGGAGCCAACAAATTCTCAAGCGCTTTCACAACCAATTGCCTCCT
CTAACGTTCATGATAACTTCATGAATAATGAAATCACGGCTAGTAAAATTGATGATGGTAATAATTCAAA
ACCACTGTCACCTGGTTGGACGGACCAAACTGCGTATAACGCGTTTGGAATCACTACAGGGATGTTTAAT
ACCACTACAATGGATGATGTATATAACTATCTATTCGATGATGAAGATACCCCACCAAACCCAAAAAAAG
AGTGAGCTTGGAATGGATCTTCGATCCCGATCGTTCAAACATTTGGCAATAAAGTTTCTTAAGATTGAAT
CCTGTTGCCGGTCTTGCGACGATTATCATATAATTTCTGTTGAATTACGTTAAGCATGTAATAATTAACA
TGTAATGCATGACGTTATTTATGAGATGGGTTTTTATGATTAGAGTCCCGCAATTATACATTTAATACGC
GATAGAAAACAAAATATAGCGCGCAAACTAGGATAAATTATCGCGCGCGGTGTCATCTATGTTACTAGAT
CGGGAATTGCCAAGCTAATTCTTGAAGACGAAAGGGCCTCGTGATACGCCTATTTTTATAGGTTAATGTC
ATGATAATAATGGTTTCTTAGACGTCAGGTGGCACTTTTCGGGGAAATGTGCGCGGAACCCCTATTTGTT
TATTTTTCTAAATACATTCAAATATGTATCCGCTCATGAGACAATAACCCTGATAAATGCTTCAATAATG
GGACCGACTCGCGCTGTCAGGAGTTGCGAAGATCGATCCACTAGTCTTTCAATTGTGAGCGCTCACAATT
CTTTCTCTTCCCTTTCTTCTTTCTAGTCTTTCAATTGTGAGCGCTCACAATTCTTTCTCTTCCCTTTCTT
CTTTCTAGTCTTTCAATTGTGAGCGCTCACAATTCTTTCTCTTCCCTTTCTTCTTTCTAGTCTTTCAATT
GTGAGCGCTCACAATTCTTTCTCTTCCCTTTCTTCTTTCTAGTCTTTCAATTGTGAGCGCTCACAATTCT
TTCTCTTCCCTTTCTTCTTTCTAGTCTTTCAATTGTGAGCGCTCACAATTCTTTCTCTTCCCTTTCTTCT
TTCTAGCTCCACCGCGGTGGCGGCCGGCCGTCTAGTGGATCGATTCCCCTTCGCAAGACCCTTCCTCTAT
ATAAGGAAGTTCATTTCATTTGGAGAGGACTCCGGTATTTTTACAACAATTACCACAACAAAACAAACAA
CAAACAACATTACAATTTACTATTCTAGTCGAAATGGCTAAGAGATCTATTTGGGCTGGTGATGAAGATA
ATAAGCCTAAGAAGAGAGAAACTTATGCTGATGATACTGTTGGTAGATTTCATTCTGGTTATTCTGAAAC
TAATGAAAGAGGTAAGGTTGTTCCTGTTGCTCTTGATAAGTGGAGAATTTCTACTGGTGAACAATCTGTT
GCTGATGCTGTTGCTCAACTTTTTGGTGGTACTCCTGTTGAAAATGAAGAATCTACTTCTGAAAATTTTA
TTGATGTTTTTACTGATAGACCTAAGGTTCCTGTTATTATTGAAGCTGATGGTATTCATTGGGATATGAA
GCTTTGGCTTAATGGTAAGCTTAAGCATCATTGTGATGGTTTTGATTTTGTTTCTCATGCTGATGAAGAA
ATGATTGGTCAACCTTGTGGTTGTCCTAAGCTTTTTGATGAAAGAAAGGCTGCTGCTAAGGAATATGATG
CTCCTAATCCTGCTATTACTGTTACTTTTACTCTTGCTGATGATCCTGAACTTGGTAGATTTAAGTTTCA
AACTGGTTCTTGGACTCTTTTTAAGGTTCTTCATGAAGCTGAAGATGATGTTGAAAAAGTTGGTAAGGGT
GGTGCTGTTCTTGCTAATCTTGAACTTGAACTTGTTGAATATACTCCTAAGAGAGGTCCTATGAGAAATA
AGCTTGTTTCTTATTATAAGCCTACTATTACTGTTCTTAAGTCTTATAATGATGCTATTGCTGATTAGGC
TTGGAATGGATCTTCGATCCCGATCGTTCAAACATTTGGCAATAAAGTTTCTTAAGATTGAATCCTGTTG
CCGGTCTTGCGACGATTATCATATAATTTCTGTTGAATTACGTTAAGCATGTAATAATTAACATGTAATG
CATGACGTTATTTATGAGATGGGTTTTTATGATTAGAGTCCCGCAATTATACATTTAATACGCGATAGAA
AACAAAATATAGCGCGCAAACTAGGATAAATTATCGCGCGCGGTGTCATCTATGTTACTAGATCGGGAAT
TGCCAAGCTAATTCTTGAAGACGAAAGGGCCTCGTGATACGCCTATTTTTATAGGTTAATGTCATGATAA
TAATGGTTTCTTAGACGTCAGGTGGCACTTTTCGGGGAAATGTGCGCGGAACCCCTATTTGTTTATTTTT
CTAAATACATTCAAATATGTATCCGCTCATGAGACAATAACCCTGATAAATGCTTCAATAATGGGACCGA
CTCGCGCTTGAGACCGATATCTGACAGGATATATTGGCGGGTAAACCTAAGAGAAAAGAGCGTTTATTAG
AATAATCGGATATTTAAAAGGGCGTGAAAAGGTTTATCCGTTCGTCCATTTGTATGTGCATGCCAACCAC
AGGGTTCCCCTCGGGATCAAAGTACTTTGATCCAACCCCTCCGCTGCTATAGTGCAGTCGGCTTCTGACG
TTCAGTGCAGCCGTCATCTGAAAACGACATGTCGCACAAGTCCTAAGTTACGCGACAGGCTGCCGCCCTG
CCCTTTTCCTGGCGTTTTCTTGTCGCGTGTTTTAGTCGCATAAAGTAGAATACTTGCGACTAGAACCGGA
GACATTACGCCATGAACAAGAGCGCCGCCGCTGGCCTGCTGGGCTATGCCCGCGTCAGCACCGACGACCA
GGACTTGACCAACCAACGGGCCGAACTGCACGCGGCCGGCTGCACCAAGCTGTTTTCCGAGAAGATCACC
GGCACCAGGCGCGACCGCCCGGAGCTGGCCAGGATGCTTGACCACCTACGCCCTGGCGACGTTGTGACAG
TGACCAGGCTAGACCGCCTGGCCCGCAGCACCCGCGACCTACTGGACATTGCCGAGCGCATCCAGGAGGC
CGGCGCGGGCCTGCGTAGCCTGGCAGAGCCGTGGGCCGACACCACCACGCCGGCCGGCCGCATGGTGTTG
ACCGTGTTCGCCGGCATTGCCGAGTTCGAGCGTTCCCTAATCATCGACCGCACCCGGAGCGGGCGCGAGG
CCGCCAAGGCCCGAGGCGTGAAGTTTGGCCCCCGCCCTACCCTCACCCCGGCACAGATCGCGCACGCCCG
CGAGCTGATCGACCAGGAAGGCCGCACCGTGAAAGAGGCGGCTGCACTGCTTGGCGTGCATCGCTCGACC
CTGTACCGCGCACTTGAGCGCAGCGAGGAAGTGACGCCCACCGAGGCCAGGCGGCGCGGTGCCTTCCGTG
AGGACGCATTGACCGAGGCCGACGCCCTGGCGGCCGCCGAGAATGAACGCCAAGAGGAACAAGCATGAAA
CCGCACCAGGACGGCCAGGACGAACCGTTTTTCATTACCGAAGAGATCGAGGCGGAGATGATCGCGGCCG
GGTACGTGTTCGAGCCGCCCGCGCACCTCTCAACCGTGCGGCTGCATGAAATCCTGGCCGGTTTGTCTGA
TGCCAAGCTGGCGGCCTGGCCGGCCAGCTTGGCCGCTGAAGAAACCGAGCGCCGCCGTCTAAAAAGGTGA
TGTGTATTTGAGTAAAACAGCTTGCGTCATGCGGTCGCTGCGTATATGATGCGATGAGTAAATAAACAAA
TACGCAAGGGGAACGCATGAAGGTTATCGCTGTACTTAACCAGAAAGGCGGGTCAGGCAAGACGACCATC
GCAACCCATCTAGCCCGCGCCCTGCAACTCGCCGGGGCCGATGTTCTGTTAGTCGATTCCGATCCCCAGG
GCAGTGCCCGCGATTGGGCGGCCGTGCGGGAAGATCAACCGCTAACCGTTGTCGGCATCGACCGCCCGAC
GATTGACCGCGACGTGAAGGCCATCGGCCGGCGCGACTTCGTAGTGATCGACGGAGCGCCCCAGGCGGCG
GACTTGGCTGTGTCCGCGATCAAGGCAGCCGACTTCGTGCTGATTCCGGTGCAGCCAAGCCCTTACGACA
TATGGGCCACCGCCGACCTGGTGGAGCTGGTTAAGCAGCGCATTGAGGTCACGGATGGAAGGCTACAAGC
GGCCTTTGTCGTGTCGCGGGCGATCAAAGGCACGCGCATCGGCGGTGAGGTTGCCGAGGCGCTGGCCGGG
TACGAGCTGCCCATTCTTGAGTCCCGTATCACGCAGCGCGTGAGCTACCCAGGCACTGCCGCCGCCGGCA
CAACCGTTCTTGAATCAGAACCCGAGGGCGACGCTGCCCGCGAGGTCCAGGCGCTGGCCGCTGAAATTAA
ATCAAAACTCATTTGAGTTAATGAGGTAAAGAGAAAATGAGCAAAAGCACAAACACGCTAAGTGCCGGCC
GTCCGAGCGCACGCAGCAGCAAGGCTGCAACGTTGGCCAGCCTGGCAGACACGCCAGCCATGAAGCGGGT
CAACTTTCAGTTGCCGGCGGAGGATCACACCAAGCTGAAGATGTACGCGGTACGCCAAGGCAAGACCATT
ACCGAGCTGCTATCTGAATACATCGCGCAGCTACCAGAGTAAATGAGCAAATGAATAAATGAGTAGATGA
ATTTTAGCGGCTAAAGGAGGCGGCATGGAAAATCAAGAACAACCAGGCACCGACGCCGTGGAATGCCCCA
TGTGTGGAGGAACGGGCGGTTGGCCAGGCGTAAGCGGCTGGGTTGCCTGCCGGCCCTGCAATGGCACTGG
AACCCCCAAGCCCGAGGAATCGGCGTGAGCGGTCGCAAACCATCCGGCCCGGTACAAATCGGCGCGGCGC
TGGGTGATGACCTGGTGGAGAAGTTGAAGGCCGCGCAGGCCGCCCAGCGGCAACGCATCGAGGCAGAAGC
ACGCCCCGGTGAATCGTGGCAAGCGGCCGCTGATCGAATCCGCAAAGAATCCCGGCAACCGCCGGCAGCC
GGTGCGCCGTCGATTAGGAAGCCGCCCAAGGGCGACGAGCAACCAGATTTTTTCGTTCCGATGCTCTATG
ACGTGGGCACCCGCGATAGTCGCAGCATCATGGACGTGGCCGTTTTCCGTCTGTCGAAGCGTGACCGACG
AGCTGGCGAGGTGATCCGCTACGAGCTTCCAGACGGGCACGTAGAGGTTTCCGCAGGGCCGGCCGGCATG
GCCAGTGTGTGGGATTACGACCTGGTACTGATGGCGGTTTCCCATCTAACCGAATCCATGAACCGATACC
GGGAAGGGAAGGGAGACAAGCCCGGCCGCGTGTTCCGTCCACACGTTGCGGACGTACTCAAGTTCTGCCG
GCGAGCCGATGGCGGAAAGCAGAAAGACGACCTGGTAGAAACCTGCATTCGGTTAAACACCACGCACGTT
GCCATGCAGCGTACGAAGAAGGCCAAGAACGGCCGCCTGGTGACGGTATCCGAGGGTGAAGCCTTGATTA
GCCGCTACAAGATCGTAAAGAGCGAAACCGGGCGGCCGGAGTACATCGAGATCGAGCTAGCTGATTGGAT
GTACCGCGAGATCACAGAAGGCAAGAACCCGGACGTGCTGACGGTTCACCCCGATTACTTTTTGATCGAT
CCCGGCATCGGCCGTTTTCTCTACCGCCTGGCACGCCGCGCCGCAGGCAAGGCAGAAGCCAGATGGTTGT
TCAAGACGATCTACGAACGCAGTGGCAGCGCCGGAGAGTTCAAGAAGTTCTGTTTCACCGTGCGCAAGCT
GATCGGGTCAAATGACCTGCCGGAGTACGATTTGAAGGAGGAGGCGGGGCAGGCTGGCCCGATCCTAGTC
ATGCGCTACCGCAACCTGATCGAGGGCGAAGCATCCGCCGGTTCCTAATGTACGGAGCAGATGCTAGGGC
AAATTGCCCTAGCAGGGGAAAAAGGTCGAAAAGGACTCTTTCCTGTGGATAGCACGTACATTGGGAACCC
AAAGCCGTACATTGGGAACCGGAACCCGTACATTGGGAACCCAAAGCCGTACATTGGGAACCGGTCACAC
ATGTAAGTGACTGATATAAAAGAGAAAAAAGGCGATTTTTCCGCCTAAAACTCTTTAAAACTTATTAAAA
CTCTTAAAACCCGCCTGGCCTGTGCATAACTGTCTGGCCAGCGCACAGCCGAAGAGCTGCAAAAAGCGCC
TACCCTTCGGTCGCTGCGCTCCCTACGCCCCGCCGCTTCGCGTCGGCCTATCGCGGCCGCTGGCCGCTCA
AAAATGGCTGGCCTACGGCCAGGCAATCTACCAGGGCGCGGACAAGCCGCGCCGTCGCCACTCGACCGCC
GGCGCCCACATCAAGGCACCCTGCCTCGCGCGTTTCGGTGATGACGGTGAAAACCTCTGACACATGCAGC
TCCCGGTGACGGTCACAGCTTGTCTGTAAGCGGATGCCGGGAGCAGACAAGCCCGTCAGGGCGCGTCAGC
GGGTGTTGGCGGGTGTCGGGGCGCAGCCATGACCCAGTCACGTAGCGATAGCGGAGTGTATACTGGCTTA
ACTATGCGGCATCAGAGCAGATTGTACTGAGAGTGCACCATATGCGGTGTGAAATACCGCACAGATGCGT
AAGGAGAAAATACCGCATCAGGCGCTCTTCCGCTTCCTCGCTCACTGACTCGCTGCGCTCGGTCGTTCGG
CTGCGGCGAGCGGTATCAGCTCACTCAAAGGCGGTAATACGGTTATCCACAGAATCAGGGGATAACGCAG
GAAAGAACATGTGAGCAAAAGGCCAGCAAAAGGCCAGGAACCGTAAAAAGGCCGCGTTGCTGGCGTTTTT
CCATAGGCTCCGCCCCCCTGACGAGCATCACAAAAATCGACGCTCAAGTCAGAGGTGGCGAAACCCGACA
GGACTATAAAGATACCAGGCGTTTCCCCCTGGAAGCTCCCTCGTGCGCTCTCCTGTTCCGACCCTGCCGC
TTACCGGATACCTGTCCGCCTTTCTCCCTTCGGGAAGCGTGGCGCTTTCTCATAGCTCACGCTGTAGGTA
TCTCAGTTCGGTGTAGGTCGTTCGCTCCAAGCTGGGCTGTGTGCACGAACCCCCCGTTCAGCCCGACCGC
TGCGCCTTATCCGGTAACTATCGTCTTGAGTCCAACCCGGTAAGACACGACTTATCGCCACTGGCAGCAG
CCACTGGTAACAGGATTAGCAGAGCGAGGTATGTAGGCGGTGCTACAGAGTTCTTGAAGTGGTGGCCTAA
CTACGGCTACACTAGAAGGACAGTATTTGGTATCTGCGCTCTGCTGAAGCCAGTTACCTTCGGAAAAAGA
GTTGGTAGCTCTTGATCCGGCAAACAAACCACCGCTGGTAGCGGTGGTTTTTTTGTTTGCAAGCAGCAGA
TTACGCGCAGAAAAAAAGGATCTCAAGAAGATCCTTTGATCTTTTCTACGGGGTCTGACGCTCAGTGGAA
CGAAAACTCACGTTAAGGGATTTTGGTCATGCATTCTAGGTGATTATTTGCCGACTACCTTGGTGATCTC
GCCTTTCACGTAGTGGACAAATTCTTCCAACTGATCTGCGCGCGAGGCCAAGCGATCTTCTTCTTGTCCA
AGATAAGCCTGTCTAGCTTCAAGTATGACGGGCTGATACTGGGCCGGCAGGCGCTCCATTGCCCAGTCGG
CAGCGACATCCTTCGGCGCGATTTTGCCGGTTACTGCGCTGTACCAAATGCGGGACAACGTAAGCACTAC
ATTTCGCTCATCACCAGCCCAGTCGGGCGGCGAGTTCCATAGCGTTAAGGTTTCATTTAGCGCCTCAAAT
AGATCCTGTTCAGGAACCGGATCAAAGAGTTCCTCCGCCGCTGGACCTACCAAGGCAACGCTATGTTCTC
TTGCTTTTGTCAGCAAGATAGCCAGATCAATGTCGATCGTGGCTGGCTCGAAGATACCTGCAAGAATGTC
ATTGCGCTGCCATTCTCCAAATTGCAGTTCGCGCTTAGCTGGATAACGCCACGGAATGATGTCGTCGTGC
ACAACAATGGTGACTTCTACAGCGCGGAGAATCTCGCTCTCTCCAGGGGAAGCCGAAGTTTCCAAAAGGT
CGTTGATCAAAGCTCGCCGCGTTGTTTCATCAAGCCTTACGGTCACCGTAACCAGCAAATCAATATCACT
GTGTGGCTTCAGGCCGCCATCCACTGCGGAGCCGTACAAATGTACGGCCAGCAACGTCGGTTCGAGATGG
CGCTCGATGACGCCAACTACCTCTGATAGTTGAGTCGATACTTCGGCGATCACCGCTTCCCTCATAATGT
TTAACTTTGTTTTAGGGCGACTGCCCTGCTGCGTAACATCGTTGCTGCTCCATAACATCAAACATCGACC
CACGGCGTAACGCGCTTGCTGCTTGGATGCCCGAGGCATAGACTGTACCCCAAAAAAACAGTCATAACAA
GCCATGAAAACCGCCACTGCGCCGTTACCACCGCTGCGTTCGGTCAAGGTTCTGGACCAGTTGCGTGAGC
GCATACGCTACTTGCATTACAGCTTACGAACCGAACAGGCTTATGTCCACTGGGTTCGTGCCTTCATCCG
TTTCCACGGTGTGCGTCACCCGGCAACCTTGGGTAGCAGCGAAGTCGAGGCATTTCTGTCCTGGCTGGAA
CAGAACTTATTATTTCCTTCCTCTTTTCTACAGTATTTAAAGATACCCCAAGAAGCTAATTATAACAAGA
CGAACTCCAATTCACTGTTCCTTGCATTCTAAAACCTTAAATACCAGAAAACAGCTTTTTCAAAGTTGTT
TTCAAAGTTGGCGTATAACATAGTATCGACGGAGCCGATTTTGAAACCGCGGTGATCACAGGCAGCAACG
CTCTGTCATCGTTACAATCAACATGCTACCCTCCGCGAGATCATCCGTGTTTCAAACCCGGCAGCTTAGT
TGCCGTTCTTCCGAATAGCATCGGTAACATGAGCAAAGTCTGCCGCCTTACAACGGCTCTCCCGCTGACG
CCGTCCCGGACTGATGGGCTGCCTGTATCGAGTGGTGATTTTGTGCCGAGCTGCCGGTCGGGGAGCTGTT
GGCTGGCTGGTGGCAGGATATATTGTGGTGTAAACATAACGATATCGGTCTCAGTCA
